Addgene plasmid #105577: MLSE-shTAF12.364
Purpose: retrovirally express TAF12 shRNA with GFP marker
Depositing lab: Christopher Vakoc. Depositing organization: Cold Spring Harbor Laboratory. Publication: A TFIID-SAGA Perturbation that Targets MYB and Suppresses Acute Myeloid Leukemia. Xu Y, Milazzo JP, Somerville TDD, Tarumoto Y, Huang YH, Ostrander EL, Wilkinson JE, Challen GA, Vakoc CR. Cancer Cell. 2018 Jan 8;33(1):13-28.e8. doi: 10.1016/j.ccell.2017.12.002. PubMed 29316427.
Backbone
  Vector backbone: MLSE (MSCV-LTR-mirE-shRNA-SV40-GFP)
  Vector type: Mammalian Expression, Retroviral, RNAi
Growth in bacteria
  Bacterial resistance: Ampicillin, 100 μg/mL
  Growth temperature: 37°C
  Growth strain: NEB Stable
  Copy number: Unknown
Gene/Insert
  Gene/Insert name: TAF12 shRNA #364
  gRNA/shRNA sequence: TGCTGTTGACAGTGAGCGACAGGTATTGACCAAGAAGAAATAGTGAAGCCACAGATGTATTTCTTCTTGGTCAATACCTGGTGCCTACTGCCTCGGA
  Species: M. musculus (mouse)
  Promoter: MSCV-LTR
  Cloning method: Restriction Enzyme; 5′ cloning site XhoI (unknown if destroyed); 3′ cloning site EcoRI (unknown if destroyed)
  Sequencing primers: 5′ TGT TTG AAT GAG GCT TCA GTA C
Terms and licenses: Academic/Nonprofit Terms; Industry Terms: Not Available to Industry
How to cite: MLSE-shTAF12.364 was a gift from Christopher Vakoc (Addgene plasmid # 105577 ; http://n2t.net/addgene:105577 ; RRID:Addgene_105577)
