[The description below was written by a language model from this plasmid's Addgene catalogue record and pLannotate feature annotations shown in this document.]
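Description:
MLSE-shTAF12.364 is a gammaretroviral RNAi vector built on the MLSE backbone (MSCV-LTR-mirE-shRNA-SV40-GFP) for knocking down mouse TAF12 in mammalian cells while marking transduced cells with GFP. The 6.5 kb plasmid is propagated in E. coli through a high-copy ColE1/pUC-type origin and selected with ampicillin via the β-lactamase gene. The remaining bacterial annotations (lac promoter/operator, and fragments of lacI, lacZα, rop, bom and TcR) are non-functional backbone remnants.

The proviral region is flanked by 5′ and 3′ long terminal repeats from murine embryonic stem cell virus. Downstream of the 5′ LTR lie the Ψ packaging signal and a truncated gag segment lacking its start codon, which together promote efficient encapsidation of the genomic RNA when gag, pol and env are supplied in trans by a packaging system. The 5′ LTR also serves as the promoter for the shRNA, which was cloned between XhoI and EcoRI sites into a microRNA-style scaffold. The feature table annotates only the 3′ miR-30a flanking sequence, and the hairpin and upstream flank are not called. The backbone name indicates the mirE design, an optimised miR-30 context. In this arrangement the hairpin is processed by the endogenous microRNA pathway into a mature guide against TAF12, a subunit shared by the TFIID and SAGA complexes.

A separate SV40 enhancer/early promoter drives EGFP, so infected cells can be tracked or sorted, for example in competition-style assays following the GFP-positive fraction over time. The associated publication concerns perturbing TFIID-SAGA function to target MYB in acute myeloid leukemia, consistent with use for TAF12 loss-of-function studies in mouse leukemia models.
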