Features (pLannotate 1.2.2; 20 found; start..end, strand, type, name):
    579..920     +  misc_feature   MESV Ψ: packaging signal of murine embryonic stem cell virus
    987..1403    +  CDS            gag (truncated): truncated Moloney murine leukemia virus (MMLV) gag gene lacking the start codon
   1634..1760    +  ncRNA          3' miR-30a: sequence downstream of the 71-nt precursor of the human miR-30a microRNA (Zeng et al., 2002) miRNA
   1809..2138    +  promoter       SV40 promoter: SV40 enhancer and early promoter
   2145..2864    +  CDS            EGFP: the original enhanced GFP (Yang et al., 1996) mammalian codon-optimized
   2881..2897    +  misc_feature   MCS (fragment): pBluescript multiple cloning site
   2937..3451    +  LTR            3' LTR: 3' long terminal repeat from murine embryonic stem cell virus
   3613..3629    -  protein_bind   lac operator: The lac repressor binds to the lac operator to inhibit transcription in E. coli. This inhibition can be relieved by adding lactose or isopropyl-β-D-thiogalactopyranoside (IPTG). lac repressor encoded by lacI
   3637..3667    -  promoter       lac promoter: promoter for the E. coli lac operon
   3682..3703    -  protein_bind   CAP binding site: CAP binding activates transcription in the presence of cAMP. E. coli catabolite activator protein
   3716..3808    -  CDS            lacI (fragment): lac repressor; lacI; The lac repressor binds to the lac operator to inhibit transcription in E. coli. This inhibition can be relieved by adding lactose or isopropyl-β-D-thiogalactopyranoside (IPTG).
   3991..4579    -  rep_origin     ori: high-copy-number ColE1/pMB1/pBR322/pUC origin of replication
   4750..5610    -  CDS            AmpR: β-lactamase; bla; confers resistance to ampicillin, carbenicillin, and related antibiotics
   5611..5715    -  promoter       AmpR promoter: bla
   5810..5845    +  CDS            rop (fragment): Rop protein, which maintains plasmids at low copy number; rop
   5947..6046    +  misc_feature   bom (fragment): basis of mobility region from pBR322
   6052..6201    -  CDS            lacZα (fragment): LacZα fragment of β-galactosidase; lacZ fragment
   6201..6402    -  CDS            TcR (fragment): tetracycline efflux protein; tet; confers resistance to tetracycline
   6403..6501    +  CDS            env (fragment): murine leukemia virus gPr80 envelope polyprotein precursor; env; proteolytically cleaved into gp70SU and p15TM subunits
   6543..515     +  LTR            5' LTR (across the origin): 5' long terminal repeat from murine embryonic stem cell virus
>Addgene plasmid #105577 | MLSE-shTAF12.364 | addgene full sequence | sequence record 203806 | Addgene NGS Result
TGAAAGACCCCACCTGTAGGTTTGGCAAGCTAGCTTAAGTAACGCCATTTTGCAAGGCATGGAAAATACA
TAACTGAGAATAGAGAAGTTCAGATCAAGGTTAGGAACAGAGAGACAGCAGAATATGGGCCAAACAGGAT
ATCTGTGGTAAGCAGTTCCTGCCCCGGCTCAGGGCCAAGAACAGATGGTCCCCAGATGCGGTCCCGCCCT
CAGCAGTTTCTAGAGAACCATCAGATGTTTCCAGGGTGCCCCAAGGACCTGAAATGACCCTGTGCCTTAT
TTGAACTAACCAATCAGTTCGCTTCTCGCTTCTGTTCGCGCGCTTCTGCTCCCCGAGCTCAATAAAAGAG
CCCACAACCCCTCACTCGGCGCGCCAGTCCTCCGATAGACTGCGTCGCCCGGGTACCCGTATTCCCAATA
AAGCCTCTTGCTGTTTGCATCCGAATCGTGGACTCGCTGATCCTTGGGAGGGTCTCCTCAGATTGATTGA
CTGCCCACCTCGGGGGTCTTTCATTTGGAGGTTCCACCGAGATTTGGAGACCCCTGCCCAGGGACCACCG
ACCCCCCCGCCGGGAGGTAAGCTGGCCAGCGGTCGTTTCGTGTCTGTCTCTGTCTTTGTGCGTGTTTGTG
CCGGCATCTAATGTTTGCGCCTGCGTCTGTACTAGTTAGCTAACTAGCTCTGTATCTGGCGGACCCGTGG
TGGAACTGACGAGTTCTGAACACCCGGCCGCAACCCTGGGAGACGTCCCAGGGACTTTGGGGGCCGTTTT
TGTGGCCCGACCTGAGGAAGGGAGTCGATGTGGAATCCGACCCCGTCAGGATATGTGGTTCTGGTAGGAG
ACGAGAACCTAAAACAGTTCCCGCCTCCGTCTGAATTTTTGCTTTCGGTTTGGAACCGAAGCCGCGCGTC
TTGTCTGCTGCAGCGCTGCAGCATCGTTCTGTGTTGTCTCTGTCTGACTGTGTTTCTGTATTTGTCTGAA
AATTAGGGCCAGACTGTTACCACTCCCTTAAGTTTGACCTTAGGTCACTGGAAAGATGTCGAGCGGATCG
CTCACAACCAGTCGGTAGATGTCAAGAAGAGACGTTGGGTTACCTTCTGCTCTGCAGAATGGCCAACCTT
TAACGTCGGATGGCCGCGAGACGGCACCTTTAACCGAGACCTCATCACCCAGGTTAAGATCAAGGTCTTT
TCACCTGGCCCGCATGGACACCCAGACCAGGTCCCCTACATCGTGACCTGGGAAGCCTTGGCTTTTGACC
CCCCTCCCTGGGTCAAGCCCTTTGTACACCCTAAGCCTCCGCCTCCTCTTCCTCCATCCGCCCCGTCTCT
CCCCCTTGAACCTCCTCGTTCGACCCCGCCTCGATCCTCCCTTTATCCAGCCCTCACTCCTTCTCTAGGC
GCCGGAATTAGATCTCTCGACTAGGGATAACAGGGTAATTGTTTGAATGAGGCTTCAGTACTTTACAGAA
TCGTTGCCTGCACATCTTGGAAACACTTGCTGGGATTACTTCGACTTCTTAACCCAACAGAAGGCTCGAG
AAGGTATATTGCTGTTGACAGTGAGCGACAGGTATTGACCAAGAAGAAATAGTGAAGCCACAGATGTATT
TCTTCTTGGTCAATACCTGGTGCCTACTGCCTCGGACTTCAAGGGGCTAGAATTCGAGCAATTATCTTGT
TTACTAAAACTGAATACCTTGCTATCTCTTTGATACATTTTTACAAAGCTGAATTAAAATGGTATAAATT
AAATCACTTTTTTCAATTGACGCGTAATTCGCCAGCACAGTGGTCGACCCTGTGGAATGTGTGTCAGTTA
GGGTGTGGAAAGTCCCCAGGCTCCCCAGCAGGCAGAAGTATGCAAAGCATGCATCTCAATTAGTCAGCAA
CCAGGTGTGGAAAGTCCCCAGGCTCCCCAGCAGGCAGAAGTATGCAAAGCATGCATCTCAATTAGTCAGC
AACCATAGTCCCGCCCCTAACTCCGCCCATCCCGCCCCTAACTCCGCCCAGTTCCGCCCATTCTCCGCCC
CATGGCTGACTAATTTTTTTTATTTATGCAGAGGCCGAGGCCGCCTCGGCCTCTGAGCTATTCCAGAAGT
AGTGAGGAGGCTTTTTTGGAGGCCTAGGCTTTTGCAAAAAGCTCATGGTGAGCAAGGGCGAGGAGCTGTT
CACCGGGGTGGTGCCCATCCTGGTCGAGCTGGACGGCGACGTAAACGGCCACAAGTTCAGCGTGTCTGGC
GAGGGCGAGGGCGATGCCACCTACGGCAAGCTGACCCTGAAGTTCATCTGCACCACCGGCAAGCTGCCCG
TGCCCTGGCCCACCCTCGTGACCACCCTGACCTACGGCGTGCAGTGCTTCAGCCGCTACCCCGACCACAT
GAAGCAGCACGACTTCTTCAAGTCCGCCATGCCCGAAGGCTACGTCCAGGAGCGCACCATCTTCTTCAAG
GACGACGGCAACTACAAGACCCGCGCCGAGGTGAAGTTCGAGGGCGACACCCTGGTGAACCGCATCGAGC
TGAAGGGCATCGACTTCAAGGAGGACGGCAACATCCTGGGGCACAAGCTGGAGTACAACTACAACAGCCA
CAACGTCTATATCATGGCCGACAAGCAGAAGAACGGCATCAAGGCGAACTTCAAGATCCGCCACAACATC
GAGGACGGCAGCGTGCAGCTCGCCGACCACTACCAGCAGAACACCCCCATCGGCGACGGCCCCGTGCTGC
TGCCCGACAACCACTACCTGAGCACCCAGTCCGCCCTGAGCAAAGACCCCAACGAGAAGCGCGATCACAT
GGTCCTGCTGGAGTTCGTGACCGCCGCCGGGATCACTCTCGGCATGGACGAGCTGTACAAGTAATGAATT
AATTAAGAATTATCAAGCTTATCGATAAAATAAAAGATTTTATTTAGTCTCCAGAAAAAGGGGGGAATGA
AAGACCCCACCTGTAGGTTTGGCAAGCTAGCTTAAGTAACGCCATTTTGCAAGGCATGGAAAATACATAA
CTGAGAATAGAGAAGTTCAGATCAAGGTTAGGAACAGAGAGACAGCAGAATATGGGCCAAACAGGATATC
TGTGGTAAGCAGTTCCTGCCCCGGCTCAGGGCCAAGAACAGATGGTCCCCAGATGCGGTCCCGCCCTCAG
CAGTTTCTAGAGAACCATCAGATGTTTCCAGGGTGCCCCAAGGACCTGAAATGACCCTGTGCCTTATTTG
AACTAACCAATCAGTTCGCTTCTCGCTTCTGTTCGCGCGCTTCTGCTCCCCGAGCTCAATAAAAGAGCCC
ACAACCCCTCACTCGGCGCGCCAGTCCTCCGATAGACTGCGTCGCCCGGGTACCCGTGTATCCAATAAAC
CCTCTTGCAGTTGCATCCGACTTGTGGTCTCGCTGTTCCTTGGGAGGGTCTCCTCTGAGTGATTGACTAC
CCGTCAGCGGGGGTCTTTCATGGGTAACAGTTTCTTGAAGTTGGAGAACAACATTCTGAGGGTAGGAGTC
GAATATTAAGTAATCCTGACTCAATTAGCCACTGTTTTGAATCCACATACTCCAATACTCCTGAAATAGT
TCATTATGGACAGCGCAGAAAGAGCTGGGGAGAATTGTGAAATTGTTATCCGCTCACAATTCCACACAAC
ATACGAGCCGGAAGCATAAAGTGTAAAGCCTGGGGTGCCTAATGAGTGAGCTAACTCACATTAATTGCGT
TGCGCTCACTGCCCGCTTTCCAGTCGGGAAACCTGTCGTGCCAGCTGCATTAATGAATCGGCCAACGCGC
GGGGAGAGGCGGTTTGCGTATTGGGCGCTCTTCCGCTTCCTCGCTCACTGACTCGCTGCGCTCGGTCGTT
CGGCTGCGGCGAGCGGTATCAGCTCACTCAAAGGCGGTAATACGGTTATCCACAGAATCAGGGGATAACG
CAGGAAAGAACATGTGAGCAAAAGGCCAGCAAAAGGCCAGGAACCGTAAAAAGGCCGCGTTGCTGGCGTT
TTTCCATAGGCTCCGCCCCCCTGACGAGCATCACAAAAATCGACGCTCAAGTCAGAGGTGGCGAAACCCG
ACAGGACTATAAAGATACCAGGCGTTTCCCCCTGGAAGCTCCCTCGTGCGCTCTCCTGTTCCGACCCTGC
CGCTTACCGGATACCTGTCCGCCTTTCTCCCTTCGGGAAGCGTGGCGCTTTCTCATAGCTCACGCTGTAG
GTATCTCAGTTCGGTGTAGGTCGTTCGCTCCAAGCTGGGCTGTGTGCACGAACCCCCCGTTCAGCCCGAC
CGCTGCGCCTTATCCGGTAACTATCGTCTTGAGTCCAACCCGGTAAGACACGACTTATCGCCACTGGCAG
CAGCCACTGGTAACAGGATTAGCAGAGCGAGGTATGTAGGCGGTGCTACAGAGTTCTTGAAGTGGTGGCC
TAACTACGGCTACACTAGAAGAACAGTATTTGGTATCTGCGCTCTGCTGAAGCCAGTTACCTTCGGAAAA
AGAGTTGGTAGCTCTTGATCCGGCAAACAAACCACCGCTGGTAGCGGTGGTTTTTTTGTTTGCAAGCAGC
AGATTACGCGCAGAAAAAAAGGATCTCAAGAAGATCCTTTGATCTTTTCTACGGGGTCTGACGCTCAGTG
GAACGAAAACTCACGTTAAGGGATTTTGGTCATGAGATTATCAAAAAGGATCTTCACCTAGATCCTTTTA
AATTAAAAATGAAGTTTTAAATCAATCTAAAGTATATATGAGTAAACTTGGTCTGACAGTTACCAATGCT
TAATCAGTGAGGCACCTATCTCAGCGATCTGTCTATTTCGTTCATCCATAGTTGCCTGACTCCCCGTCGT
GTAGATAACTACGATACGGGAGGGCTTACCATCTGGCCCCAGTGCTGCAATGATACCGCGAGACCCACGC
TCACCGGCTCCAGATTTATCAGCAATAAACCAGCCAGCCGGAAGGGCCGAGCGCAGAAGTGGTCCTGCAA
CTTTATCCGCCTCCATCCAGTCTATTAATTGTTGCCGGGAAGCTAGAGTAAGTAGTTCGCCAGTTAATAG
TTTGCGCAACGTTGTTGCCATTGCTACAGGCATCGTGGTGTCACGCTCGTCGTTTGGTATGGCTTCATTC
AGCTCCGGTTCCCAACGATCAAGGCGAGTTACATGATCCCCCATGTTGTGCAAAAAAGCGGTTAGCTCCT
TCGGTCCTCCGATCGTTGTCAGAAGTAAGTTGGCCGCAGTGTTATCACTCATGGTTATGGCAGCACTGCA
TAATTCTCTTACTGTCATGCCATCCGTAAGATGCTTTTCTGTGACTGGTGAGTACTCAACCAAGTCATTC
TGAGAATAGTGTATGCGGCGACCGAGTTGCTCTTGCCCGGCGTCAATACGGGATAATACCGCGCCACATA
GCAGAACTTTAAAAGTGCTCATCATTGGAAAACGTTCTTCGGGGCGAAAACTCTCAAGGATCTTACCGCT
GTTGAGATCCAGTTCGATGTAACCCACTCGTGCACCCAACTGATCTTCAGCATCTTTTACTTTCACCAGC
GTTTCTGGGTGAGCAAAAACAGGAAGGCAAAATGCCGCAAAAAAGGGAATAAGGGCGACACGGAAATGTT
GAATACTCATACTCTTCCTTTTTCAATATTATTGAAGCATTTATCAGGGTTATTGTCTCATGAGCGGATA
CATATTTGAATGTATTTAGAAAAATAAACAAATAGGGGTTCCGCGCACATTTCCCCGAAAAGTGCCACCT
GACGTCTAAGAAACCATTATTATCATGACATTAACCTATAAAAATAGGCGTATCACGAGGCCCTTTCGTC
TCGCGCGTTTCGGTGATGACGGTGAAAACCTCTGACACATGCAGCTCCCGGAGACGGTCACAGCTTGTCT
GTAAGCGGATGCCGGGAGCAGACAAGCCCGTCAGGGCGCGTCAGCGGGTGTTGGCGGGTGTCGGGGCTGG
CTTAACTATGCGGCATCAGAGCAGATTGTACTGAGAGTGCACCATATGCGGTGTGAAATACCGCACAGAT
GCGTAAGGAGAAAATACCGCATCAGGCGCCATTCGCCATTCAGGCTGCGCAACTGTTGGGAAGGGCGATC
GGTGCGGGCCTCTTCGCTATTACGCCAGCTGGCGAAAGGGGGATGTGCTGCAAGGCGATTAAGTTGGGTA
ACGCCAGGGTTTTCCCAGTCACGACGTTGTAAAACGACGGCGCAAGGAATGGTGCATGCAAGGAGATGGC
GCCCAACAGTCCCCCGGCCACGGGGCCTGCCACCATACCCACGCCGAAACAAGCGCTCATGAGCCCGAAG
TGGCGAGCCCGATCTTCCCCATCGGTGATGTCGGCGATATAGGCGCCAGCAACCGCACCTGTGGCGCCGG
TGATGCCGGCCACGATGCGTCCGGCGTAGAGGCGATTAGTCCAATTTGTTAAAGACAGGATATCAGTGGT
CCAGGCTCTAGTTTTGACTCAACAATATCACCAGCTGAAGCCTATAGAGTACGAGCCATAGATAAAATAA
AAGATTTTATTTAGTCTCCAGAAAAAGGGGGGAA
